Addgene plasmid #185550: pLV-GG-hUbC-EBPF2-gRNA-FAM13A
Purpose: Lentiviral backbone with EBFP2 reporter and gRNA targeting FAM13A
Depositing lab: Andrew Wilson. Depositing organization: Boston University Medical Campus. Publication: CRISPR interference interrogation of COPD GWAS genes reveals the functional significance of desmoplakin in iPSC-derived alveolar epithelial cells. Werder RB, Liu T, Abo KM, Lindstrom-Vautrin J, Villacorta-Martin C, Huang J, Hinds A, Boyer N, Bullitt E, Liesa M, Silverman EK, Kotton DN, Cho MH, Zhou X, Wilson AA. Sci Adv. 2022 Jul 15;8(28):eabo6566. doi: 10.1126/sciadv.abo6566. Epub 2022 Jul 13. PubMed 35857525.
Backbone
  Vector backbone: pLV
  Backbone size w/o insert (bp): 10451
  Total vector size (bp): 11490
  Vector type: Mammalian Expression, Lentiviral, CRISPR
  Selectable markers: EBFP2
Growth in bacteria
  Bacterial resistance: Ampicillin, 100 μg/mL
  Growth temperature: 37°C
  Growth strain: NEB Stable
  Copy number: High Copy
Gene/Insert
  Gene/Insert name: FAM13A gRNAs
  gRNA/shRNA sequence: AGCTGCTCTTCGCTTACCTT; CTAGCCATCTGTGTAAGTAT; GTCGTTTTAATATTTTCGTC
  Species: H. sapiens (human)
  Cloning method: Unknown
  Sequencing primers: 5′ CAGCACAAAAGGAAACTCACC; GAGGGCCTATTTCCCATGATT; TCGCTATGTGTTCTGGGAAA; cctgctgaagctctagtac
Resource information
  A portion of this plasmid was derived from a plasmid made by: This plasmid was adapted from pLV GG hUbC-dsRED from Charles Gersbach lab. We modified the plasmid to express an EBFP2 reporter (pLV GG hUbC-EBFP2). We then cloned in FAM13A-targeting gRNA
Terms and licenses: Academic/Nonprofit Terms; Industry Terms: Not Available to Industry
How to cite: pLV-GG-hUbC-EBPF2-gRNA-FAM13A was a gift from Andrew Wilson (Addgene plasmid # 185550 ; http://n2t.net/addgene:185550 ; RRID:Addgene_185550)
