[The description below was written by a language model from this plasmid's Addgene catalogue record and pLannotate feature annotations shown in this document.]
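Description:
pLV-GG-hUbC-EBPF2-gRNA-FAM13A is an 11.5 kb lentiviral transfer plasmid that delivers several Streptococcus pyogenes-type guide RNAs against human FAM13A together with a blue fluorescent reporter. It was adapted from a Golden Gate multiplex gRNA vector (pLV GG hUbC-dsRED) by exchanging the reporter for EBFP2 and then inserting the FAM13A guides. In bacteria it replicates from a high-copy ColE1/pUC origin under ampicillin selection. An f1 origin is also present, and the backbone carries an SV40/EM7-driven bleomycin/Zeocin resistance cassette that lies outside the LTR-flanked region.

The viral portion has a CMV enhancer/promoter fused to a truncated HIV-1 5' LTR, which allows Tat-independent production of the genomic RNA. This is followed by the Ψ packaging signal with a gag fragment, the RRE, the cPPT/CTS, a WPRE, a truncated 3' LTR and a bGH polyadenylation signal. Between the cPPT and the reporter sits a single loxP site and an array of Pol III guide cassettes. The annotation identifies mouse U6, human U6 and H1 promoters and four gRNA scaffolds in alternating orientations. The catalogue lists three FAM13A spacers, so the fourth scaffold has no annotated promoter or listed guide, and the record does not explain its status.

Downstream, the human ubiquitin C promoter drives mammalian codon-optimized EBFP2, which marks transduced cells for identification or sorting by fluorescence rather than drug selection. No Cas9 is encoded, so the nuclease or dCas9 effector must be supplied separately. The associated publication used CRISPR interference to study COPD GWAS genes in iPSC-derived alveolar epithelial cells.
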