Features (pLannotate 1.2.2; 39 found; start..end, strand, type, name):
     31..83      -  misc_feature   bom (fragment): basis of mobility region from pBR322
    238..617     +  enhancer       CMV enhancer: human cytomegalovirus immediate early enhancer
    618..817     +  promoter       CMV promoter: human cytomegalovirus (CMV) immediate early promoter
    835..1015    +  LTR            5' LTR (truncated): truncated 5' long terminal repeat (LTR) from HIV-1
   1062..1187    +  misc_feature   HIV-1 Ψ: packaging signal of human immunodeficiency virus type 1
   1171..1534    +  CDS            HIV-1 gag (fragment): gag protein from human immunodeficiency virus 1; gag
   1680..1913    +  misc_feature   RRE: The Rev response element (RRE) of HIV-1 allows for Rev-dependent mRNA export from the nucleus to the cytoplasm.
   2290..2390    +  CDS            Rev (fragment): human immunodeficiency virus 1 (HIV-1) Rev protein; rev; enhances nuclear export of unspliced and incompletely spliced viral mRNAs
   2440..2557    +  misc_feature   cPPT/CTS: central polypurine tract and central termination sequence of HIV-1
   2602..2635    +  protein_bind   loxP: Cre-mediated recombination occurs in the 8-bp core sequence (GCATACAT). Cre recombinase
   2640..2953    +  promoter       U6 promoter: RNA polymerase III promoter for mouse U6 snRNA (Das et al., 1988)
   2976..3051    +  misc_RNA       gRNA scaffold: guide RNA scaffold for the Streptococcus pyogenes CRISPR/Cas9 system
   3081..3156    -  misc_RNA       gRNA scaffold: guide RNA scaffold for the Streptococcus pyogenes CRISPR/Cas9 system
   3186..3426    -  promoter       U6 promoter: RNA polymerase III promoter for human U6 snRNA
   3456..3670    +  promoter       H1 promoter: human H1 RNA promoter
   3697..3772    +  misc_RNA       gRNA scaffold: guide RNA scaffold for the Streptococcus pyogenes CRISPR/Cas9 system
   3802..3877    -  misc_RNA       gRNA scaffold: guide RNA scaffold for the Streptococcus pyogenes CRISPR/Cas9 system
   4174..5385    +  promoter       UbC promoter: human ubiquitin C promoter
   5396..5429    -  misc_feature   MCS (fragment): pUC18/19 multiple cloning site
   5438..6157    +  CDS            EBFP2: enhanced blue variant of GFP (Ai et al., 2007) mammalian codon-optimized
   6158..6182    +  misc_feature   MCS (fragment): pBluescript multiple cloning site
   6182..6770    +  misc_feature   WPRE: woodchuck hepatitis virus posttranscriptional regulatory element
   6707..7288    +  CDS            nef (fragment): NEF_HV1H2 - Experimental evidence at protein level: Swiss-Prot protein existence level 1. Extracellular Nef protein targets CD4(+) T-lymphocytes for apoptosis by interacting with CXCR4 surface receptors. From Human immunodeficiency virus type 1 group M subtype B (isolate HXB2) (HIV-1).
   7295..7475    +  LTR            5' LTR (truncated): truncated 5' long terminal repeat (LTR) from HIV-1
   7507..7731    +  polyA_signal   bGH poly(A) signal: bovine growth hormone polyadenylation signal
   7735..7756    +  promoter       SV40 promoter (fragment): SV40 enhancer and early promoter
   7777..8205    +  rep_origin     f1 ori (sequence partly withheld): f1 bacteriophage origin of replication; arrow indicates direction of (+) strand synthesis
   8219..8548    +  promoter       SV40 promoter: SV40 enhancer and early promoter
   8596..8643    +  promoter       EM7 promoter: synthetic bacterial promoter&nbsp
   8662..9036    +  CDS            BleoR: antibiotic-binding protein; Sh ble from Streptoalloteichus hindustanus; confers resistance to bleomycin, phleomycin, and Zeocin™
   9046..9171    +  CDS            ble (fragment): BLE_KLEPN - Experimental evidence at protein level: Swiss-Prot protein existence level 1. Binding protein with a strong affinity to the bleomycin family of antibiotics. Binds to CL990; an antimitotic-antibiotic compound. From Klebsiella pneumoniae.
   9166..9287    +  polyA_signal   SV40 poly(A) signal: SV40 polyadenylation signal
   9358..9380    -  protein_bind   lac operator (fragment): The lac repressor binds to the lac operator to inhibit transcription in E. coli. This inhibition can be relieved by adding lactose or isopropyl-β-D-thiogalactopyranoside (IPTG). lac repressor encoded by lacI
   9384..9414    -  promoter       lac promoter: promoter for the E. coli lac operon
   9429..9450    -  protein_bind   CAP binding site: CAP binding activates transcription in the presence of cAMP. E. coli catabolite activator protein
   9463..9555    -  CDS            lacI (fragment): lac repressor; lacI; The lac repressor binds to the lac operator to inhibit transcription in E. coli. This inhibition can be relieved by adding lactose or isopropyl-β-D-thiogalactopyranoside (IPTG).
   9738..10326   -  rep_origin     ori: high-copy-number ColE1/pMB1/pBR322/pUC origin of replication
  10497..11357   -  CDS            AmpR: β-lactamase; bla; confers resistance to ampicillin, carbenicillin, and related antibiotics
  11358..11462   -  promoter       AmpR promoter: bla
>Addgene plasmid #185550 | pLV-GG-hUbC-EBPF2-gRNA-FAM13A | addgene full sequence | sequence record 436945 | Addgene NGS Result
GTCGACGGATCGGGAGATCTCCCGATCCCCTATGGTGCACTCTCAGTACAATCTGCTCTGATGCCGCATA
GTTAAGCCAGTATCTGCTCCCTGCTTGTGTGTTGGAGGTCGCTGAGTAGTGCGCGAGCAAAATTTAAGCT
ACAACAAGGCAAGGCTTGACCGACAATTGCATGAAGAATCTGCTTAGGGTTAGGCGTTTTGCGCTGCTTC
GCGATGTACGGGCCAGATATACGCGTTGACATTGATTATTGACTAGTTATTAATAGTAATCAATTACGGG
GTCATTAGTTCATAGCCCATATATGGAGTTCCGCGTTACATAACTTACGGTAAATGGCCCGCCTGGCTGA
CCGCCCAACGACCCCCGCCCATTGACGTCAATAATGACGTATGTTCCCATAGTAACGCCAATAGGGACTT
TCCATTGACGTCAATGGGTGGAGTATTTACGGTAAACTGCCCACTTGGCAGTACATCAAGTGTATCATAT
GCCAAGTACGCCCCCTATTGACGTCAATGACGGTAAATGGCCCGCCTGGCATTATGCCCAGTACATGACC
TTATGGGACTTTCCTACTTGGCAGTACATCTACGTATTAGTCATCGCTATTACCATGGTGATGCGGTTTT
GGCAGTACATCAATGGGCGTGGATAGCGGTTTGACTCACGGGGATTTCCAAGTCTCCACCCCATTGACGT
CAATGGGAGTTTGTTTTGGCACCAAAATCAACGGGACTTTCCAAAATGTCGTAACAACTCCGCCCCATTG
ACGCAAATGGGCGGTAGGCGTGTACGGTGGGAGGTCTATATAAGCAGCGCGTTTTGCCTGTACTGGGTCT
CTCTGGTTAGACCAGATCTGAGCCTGGGAGCTCTCTGGCTAACTAGGGAACCCACTGCTTAAGCCTCAAT
AAAGCTTGCCTTGAGTGCTTCAAGTAGTGTGTGCCCGTCTGTTGTGTGACTCTGGTAACTAGAGATCCCT
CAGACCCTTTTAGTCAGTGTGGAAAATCTCTAGCAGTGGCGCCCGAACAGGGACTTGAAAGCGAAAGGGA
AACCAGAGGAGCTCTCTCGACGCAGGACTCGGCTTGCTGAAGCGCGCACGGCAAGAGGCGAGGGGCGGCG
ACTGGTGAGTACGCCAAAAATTTTGACTAGCGGAGGCTAGAAGGAGAGAGATGGGTGCGAGAGCGTCAGT
ATTAAGCGGGGGAGAATTAGATCGCGATGGGAAAAAATTCGGTTAAGGCCAGGGGGAAAGAAAAAATATA
AATTAAAACATATAGTATGGGCAAGCAGGGAGCTAGAACGATTCGCAGTTAATCCTGGCCTGTTAGAAAC
ATCAGAAGGCTGTAGACAAATACTGGGACAGCTACAACCATCCCTTCAGACAGGATCAGAAGAACTTAGA
TCATTATATAATACAGTAGCAACCCTCTATTGTGTGCATCAAAGGATAGAGATAAAAGACACCAAGGAAG
CTTTAGACAAGATAGAGGAAGAGCAAAACAAAAGTAAGACCACCGCACAGCAAGCGGCCGCTGATCTTCA
GACCTGGAGGAGGAGATATGAGGGACAATTGGAGAAGTGAATTATATAAATATAAAGTAGTAAAAATTGA
ACCATTAGGAGTAGCACCCACCAAGGCAAAGAGAAGAGTGGTGCAGAGAGAAAAAAGAGCAGTGGGAATA
GGAGCTTTGTTCCTTGGGTTCTTGGGAGCAGCAGGAAGCACTATGGGCGCAGCGTCAATGACGCTGACGG
TACAGGCCAGACAATTATTGTCTGGTATAGTGCAGCAGCAGAACAATTTGCTGAGGGCTATTGAGGCGCA
ACAGCATCTGTTGCAACTCACAGTCTGGGGCATCAAGCAGCTCCAGGCAAGAATCCTGGCTGTGGAAAGA
TACCTAAAGGATCAACAGCTCCTGGGGATTTGGGGTTGCTCTGGAAAACTCATTTGCACCACTGCTGTGC
CTTGGAATGCTAGTTGGAGTAATAAATCTCTGGAACAGATTTGGAATCACACGACCTGGATGGAGTGGGA
CAGAGAAATTAACAATTACACAAGCTTAATACACTCCTTAATTGAAGAATCGCAAAACCAGCAAGAAAAG
AATGAACAAGAATTATTGGAATTAGATAAATGGGCAAGTTTGTGGAATTGGTTTAACATAACAAATTGGC
TGTGGTATATAAAATTATTCATAATGATAGTAGGAGGCTTGGTAGGTTTAAGAATAGTTTTTGCTGTACT
TTCTATAGTGAATAGAGTTAGGCAGGGATATTCACCATTATCGTTTCAGACCCACCTCCCAACCCCGAGG
GGACCCGACAGGCCCGAAGGAATAGAAGAAGAAGGTGGAGAGAGAGACAGAGACAGATCCATTCGATTAG
TGAACGGATCGGCACTGCGTGCGCCAATTCTGCAGACAAATGGCAGTATTCATCCACAATTTTAAAAGAA
AAGGGGGGATTGGGGGGTACAGTGCAGGGGAAAGAATAGTAGACATAATAGCAACAGACATACAAACTAA
AGAATTACAAAAACAAATTACAAAAATTCAAAATTTTCGGGTTTATTACAGGGACAGCAGAGATCCAGTT
TGGTTAATTAAATAACTTCGTATAGCATACATTATACGAAGTTATGATAGATCCGACGCCGCCATCTCTA
GGCCCGCGCCGGCCCCCTCGCACAGACTTGTGGGAGAAGCTCGGCTACTCCCCTGCCCCGGTTAATTTGC
ATATAATATTTCCTAGTAACTATAGAGGCTTAATGTGCGATAAAAGACAGATAATCTGTTCTTTTTAATA
CTAGCTACATTTTACATGATAGGCTTGGATTTCTATAAGAGATACAAATACTAAATTATTATTTTAAAAA
ACAGCACAAAAGGAAACTCACCCTAACTGTAAAGTAATTGTGTGTTTTGAGACTATAAATATCCCTTGGA
GAAAAGCCTTGTTTGAGCTGCTCTTCGCTTACCTTGTTTTAGAGCTAGAAATAGCAAGTTAAAATAAGGC
TAGTCCGTTATCAACTTGAAAAAGTGGCACCGAGTCGGTGCTTTTTTTGTACGCTCAGCGGAGAAAAAAA
GCACCGACTCGGTGCCACTTTTTCAAGTTGATAACGGACTAGCCTTATTTTAACTTGCTATTTCTAGCTC
TAAAACATACTTACACAGATGGCTAGCGGTGTTTCGTCCTTTCCACAAGATATATAAAGCCAAGAAATCG
AAATACTTTCAAGTTACGGTAAGCATATGATAGTCCATTTTAAAACATAATTTTAAAACTGCAAACTACC
CAAGAAATTATTACTTTCTACGTCACGTATTTTGTACTAATATCTTTGTGTTTACAGTCAAATTAATTCC
AATTATCTCTCTAACAGCCTTGTATCGTATATGCAAATATGAAGGAATCATGGGAAATAGGCCCTCTTCC
TGCCCGACCTTGGATCGATCCGCCTGAACGCTGACGTCATCAACCCGCTCCAAGGAATCGCGGGCCCAGT
GTCACTAGGCGGGAACACCCAGCGCGCGTGCGCCCTGGCAGGAAGATGGCTGTGAGGGACAGGGGAGTGG
CGCCCTGCAATATTTGCATGTCGCTATGTGTTCTGGGAAATCACCATAAACGTGAAATGTCTTTGGATTT
GGGAATCTTATAAGTTCTGTATGAGACCACTCTTTCCCAGGTCTTCGAGAAGACCTGTTTTAGAGCTAGA
AATAGCAAGTTAAAATAAGGCTAGTCCGTTATCAACTTGAAAAAGTGGCACCGAGTCGGTGCTTTTTTTG
GTCATCAGTCCGAGAAAAAAAGCACCGACTCGGTGCCACTTTTTCAAGTTGATAACGGACTAGCCTTATT
TTAACTTGCTATTTCTAGCTCTAAAACGACGAAAATATTAAAACGACCGAGGTACCCAAGCGGCGCACAA
GCTATATAAACCTGAAGGAAGTCTCAACTTTACACTTAGGTCAAGTTGCTTATCGTACTAGAGCTTCAGC
AGGAAATTTAACTAAAATCTAATTTAACCAGCATAGCAAATATCATTTATTCCCAAAATGCTAAAGTTTG
AGATAAACGGACTTGATTTCCGGCTGTTTTGACACTATCCAGAATGCCTTGCAGATGGGTGGGGCATGCT
AAATACTGCAGACAATTAATTAACCCGTGTCGGCTCCAGATCTGGCCTCCGCGCCGGGTTTTGGCGCCTC
CCGCGGGCGCCCCCCTCCTCACGGCGAGCGCTGCCACGTCAGACGAAGGGCGCAGCGAGCGTCCTGATCC
TTCCGCCCGGACGCTCAGGACAGCGGCCCGCTGCTCATAAGACTCGGCCTTAGAACCCCAGTATCAGCAG
AAGGACATTTTAGGACGGGACTTGGGTGACTCTAGGGCACTGGTTTTCTTTCCAGAGAGCGGAACAGGCG
AGGAAAAGTAGTCCCTTCTCGGCGATTCTGCGGAGGGATCTCCGTGGGGCGGTGAACGCCGATGATTATA
TAAGGACGCGCCGGGTGTGGCACAGCTAGTTCCGTCGCAGCCGGGATTTGGGTCGCGGTTCTTGTTTGTG
GATCGCTGTGATCGTCACTTGGTGAGTAGCGGGCTGCTGGGCTGGCCGGGGCTTTCGTGGCCGCCGGGCC
GCTCGGTGGGACGGAAGCGTGTGGAGAGACCGCCAAGGGCTGTAGTCTGGGTCCGCGAGCAAGGTTGCCC
TGAACTGGGGGTTGGGGGGAGCGCAGCAAAATGGCGGCTGTTCCCGAGTCTTGAATGGAAGACGCTTGTG
AGGCGGGCTGTGAGGTCGTTGAAACAAGGTGGGGGGCATGGTGGGCGGCAAGAACCCAAGGTCTTGAGGC
CTTCGCTAATGCGGGAAAGCTCTTATTCGGGTGAGATGGGCTGGGGCACCATCTGGGGACCCTGACGTGA
AGTTTGTCACTGACTGGAGAACTCGGTTTGTCGTCTGTTGCGGGGGCGGCAGTTATGGCGGTGCCGTTGG
GCAGTGCACCCGTACCTTTGGGAGCGCGCGCCCTCGTCGTGTCGTGACGTCACCCGTTCTGTTGGCTTAT
AATGCAGGGTGGGGCCACCTGCCGGTAGGTGTGCGGTAGGCTTTTCTCCGTCGCAGGACGCAGGGTTCGG
GCCTAGGGTAGGCTCTCCTGAATCGACAGGCGCCGGACCTCTGGTGAGGGGAGGGATAAGTGAGGCGTCA
GTTTCTTTGGTCGGTTTTATGTACCTATCTTCTTAAGTAGCTGAAGCTCCGGTTTTGAACTATGCGCTCG
GGGTTGGCGAGTGTGTTTTGTGAAGTTTTTTAGGCACCTTTTGAAATGTAATCATTTGGGTCAATATGTA
ATTTTCAGTGTTAGACTAGTAAATTGTCCGCTAAATTCTGGCCGTTTTTGGCTTTTTTGTTAGACGAAGC
TTGGGCTGCAGGTCGACTCTAGAGGATCCCCGGGTACCGGTGCCACCATGGTGAGCAAGGGCGAGGAGCT
GTTCACCGGGGTGGTGCCCATCCTGGTCGAGCTGGACGGCGACGTAAACGGCCACAAGTTCAGCGTGAGG
GGCGAGGGCGAGGGCGATGCCACCAACGGCAAGCTGACCCTGAAGTTCATCTGCACCACCGGCAAGCTGC
CCGTGCCCTGGCCCACCCTCGTGACCACCCTGAGCCACGGCGTGCAGTGCTTCGCCCGCTACCCCGACCA
CATGAAGCAGCACGACTTCTTCAAGTCCGCCATGCCCGAAGGCTACGTCCAGGAGCGCACCATCTTCTTC
AAGGACGACGGCACCTACAAGACCCGCGCCGAGGTGAAGTTCGAGGGCGACACCCTGGTGAACCGCATCG
AGCTGAAGGGCGTCGACTTCAAGGAGGACGGCAACATCCTGGGGCACAAGCTGGAGTACAACTTCAACAG
CCACAACATCTATATCATGGCCGTCAAGCAGAAGAACGGCATCAAGGTGAACTTCAAGATCCGCCACAAC
GTGGAGGACGGCAGCGTGCAGCTCGCCGACCACTACCAGCAGAACACCCCCATCGGCGACGGCCCCGTGC
TGCTGCCCGACAGCCACTACCTGAGCACCCAGTCCGTGCTGAGCAAAGACCCCAACGAGAAGCGCGATCA
CATGGTCCTGCTGGAGTTCCGCACCGCCGCCGGGATCACTCTCGGCATGGACGAGCTGTACAAGTAAGAA
TTCGATATCAAGCTTATCGATAATCAACCTCTGGATTACAAAATTTGTGAAAGATTGACTGGTATTCTTA
ACTATGTTGCTCCTTTTACGCTATGTGGATACGCTGCTTTAATGCCTTTGTATCATGCTATTGCTTCCCG
TATGGCTTTCATTTTCTCCTCCTTGTATAAATCCTGGTTGCTGTCTCTTTATGAGGAGTTGTGGCCCGTT
GTCAGGCAACGTGGCGTGGTGTGCACTGTGTTTGCTGACGCAACCCCCACTGGTTGGGGCATTGCCACCA
CCTGTCAGCTCCTTTCCGGGACTTTCGCTTTCCCCCTCCCTATTGCCACGGCGGAACTCATCGCCGCCTG
CCTTGCCCGCTGCTGGACAGGGGCTCGGCTGTTGGGCACTGACAATTCCGTGGTGTTGTCGGGGAAATCA
TCGTCCTTTCCTTGGCTGCTCGCCTGTGTTGCCACCTGGATTCTGCGCGGGACGTCCTTCTGCTACGTCC
CTTCGGCCCTCAATCCAGCGGACCTTCCTTCCCGCGGCCTGCTGCCGGCTCTGCGGCCTCTTCCGCGTCT
TCGCCTTCGCCCTCAGACGAGTCGGATCTCCCTTTGGGCCGCCTCCCCGCATCGATACCGTCGACCTCGA
GACCTAGAAAAACATGGAGCAATCACAAGTAGCAATACAGCAGCTACCAATGCTGATTGTGCCTGGCTAG
AAGCACAAGAGGAGGAGGAGGTGGGTTTTCCAGTCACACCTCAGGTACCTTTAAGACCAATGACTTACAA
GGCAGCTGTAGATCTTAGCCACTTTTTAAAAGAAAAGGGGGGACTGGAAGGGCTAATTCACTCCCAACGA
AGACAAGATATCCTTGATCTGTGGATCTACCACACACAAGGCTACTTCCCTGATTGGCAGAACTACACAC
CAGGGCCAGGGATCAGATATCCACTGACCTTTGGATGGTGCTACAAGCTAGTACCAGTTGAGCAAGAGAA
GGTAGAAGAAGCCAATGAAGGAGAGAACACCCGCTTGTTACACCCTGTGAGCCTGCATGGGATGGATGAC
CCGGAGAGAGAAGTATTAGAGTGGAGGTTTGACAGCCGCCTAGCATTTCATCACATGGCCCGAGAGCTGC
ATCCGGACTGTACTGGGTCTCTCTGGTTAGACCAGATCTGAGCCTGGGAGCTCTCTGGCTAACTAGGGAA
CCCACTGCTTAAGCCTCAATAAAGCTTGCCTTGAGTGCTTCAAGTAGTGTGTGCCCGTCTGTTGTGTGAC
TCTGGTAACTAGAGATCCCTCAGACCCTTTTAGTCAGTGTGGAAAATCTCTAGCAGGGCCCGTTTAAACC
CGCTGATCAGCCTCGACTGTGCCTTCTAGTTGCCAGCCATCTGTTGTTTGCCCCTCCCCCGTGCCTTCCT
TGACCCTGGAAGGTGCCACTCCCACTGTCCTTTCCTAATAAAATGAGGAAATTGCATCGCATTGTCTGAG
TAGGTGTCATTCTATTCTGGGGGGTGGGGTGGGGCAGGACAGCAAGGGGGAGGATTGGGAAGACAATAGC
AGGCATGCTGGGGATGCGGTGGGCTCTATGGCTTCTGAGGCGGAAAGAACCAGCTGGGGCTCTAGGGGGT
ATCCCC
[124 nt withheld, positions 7777-7900]
C
[91 nt withheld, positions 7902-7992]
A
[49 nt withheld, positions 7994-8042]
CCTTTGACGTTGGAGTCCACGTTCTTT
[37 nt withheld, positions 8070-8106]
ACCCTATCTCGGTCTATTCTTTTGATTTATAAGGGATTTTGCCGATTTCGGCCTATTGGTTAAAAAATGA
GCTGATTTAACAAAAATTTAACGCGAATTAATTCTGTGGAATGTGTGTCAGTTAGGGTGTGGAAAGTCCC
CAGGCTCCCCAGCAGGCAGAAGTATGCAAAGCATGCATCTCAATTAGTCAGCAACCAGGTGTGGAAAGTC
CCCAGGCTCCCCAGCAGGCAGAAGTATGCAAAGCATGCATCTCAATTAGTCAGCAACCATAGTCCCGCCC
CTAACTCCGCCCATCCCGCCCCTAACTCCGCCCAGTTCCGCCCATTCTCCGCCCCATGGCTGACTAATTT
TTTTTATTTATGCAGAGGCCGAGGCCGCCTCTGCCTCTGAGCTATTCCAGAAGTAGTGAGGAGGCTTTTT
TGGAGGCCTAGGCTTTTGCAAAAAGCTCCCGGGAGCTTGTATATCCATTTTCGGATCTGATCAGCACGTG
TTGACAATTAATCATCGGCATAGTATATCGGCATAGTATAATACGACAAGGTGAGGAACTAAACCATGGC
CAAGTTGACCAGTGCCGTTCCGGTGCTCACCGCGCGCGACGTCGCCGGAGCGGTCGAGTTCTGGACCGAC
CGGCTCGGGTTCTCCCGGGACTTCGTGGAGGACGACTTCGCCGGTGTGGTCCGGGACGACGTGACCCTGT
TCATCAGCGCGGTCCAGGACCAGGTGGTGCCGGACAACACCCTGGCCTGGGTGTGGGTGCGCGGCCTGGA
CGAGCTGTACGCCGAGTGGTCGGAGGTCGTGTCCACGAACTTCCGGGACGCCTCCGGGCCGGCCATGACC
GAGATCGGCGAGCAGCCGTGGGGGCGGGAGTTCGCCCTGCGCGACCCGGCCGGCAACTGCGTGCACTTCG
TGGCCGAGGAGCAGGACTGACACGTGCTACGAGATTTCGATTCCACCGCCGCCTTCTATGAAAGGTTGGG
CTTCGGAATCGTTTTCCGGGACGCCGGCTGGATGATCCTCCAGCGCGGGGATCTCATGCTGGAGTTCTTC
GCCCACCCCAACTTGTTTATTGCAGCTTATAATGGTTACAAATAAAGCAATAGCATCACAAATTTCACAA
ATAAAGCATTTTTTTCACTGCATTCTAGTTGTGGTTTGTCCAAACTCATCAATGTATCTTATCATGTCTG
TATACCGTCGACCTCTAGCTAGAGCTTGGCGTAATCATGGTCATAGCTGTTTCCTGTGTGAAATTGTTAT
CCGCTCACAATTCCACACAACATACGAGCCGGAAGCATAAAGTGTAAAGCCTGGGGTGCCTAATGAGTGA
GCTAACTCACATTAATTGCGTTGCGCTCACTGCCCGCTTTCCAGTCGGGAAACCTGTCGTGCCAGCTGCA
TTAATGAATCGGCCAACGCGCGGGGAGAGGCGGTTTGCGTATTGGGCGCTCTTCCGCTTCCTCGCTCACT
GACTCGCTGCGCTCGGTCGTTCGGCTGCGGCGAGCGGTATCAGCTCACTCAAAGGCGGTAATACGGTTAT
CCACAGAATCAGGGGATAACGCAGGAAAGAACATGTGAGCAAAAGGCCAGCAAAAGGCCAGGAACCGTAA
AAAGGCCGCGTTGCTGGCGTTTTTCCATAGGCTCCGCCCCCCTGACGAGCATCACAAAAATCGACGCTCA
AGTCAGAGGTGGCGAAACCCGACAGGACTATAAAGATACCAGGCGTTTCCCCCTGGAAGCTCCCTCGTGC
GCTCTCCTGTTCCGACCCTGCCGCTTACCGGATACCTGTCCGCCTTTCTCCCTTCGGGAAGCGTGGCGCT
TTCTCATAGCTCACGCTGTAGGTATCTCAGTTCGGTGTAGGTCGTTCGCTCCAAGCTGGGCTGTGTGCAC
GAACCCCCCGTTCAGCCCGACCGCTGCGCCTTATCCGGTAACTATCGTCTTGAGTCCAACCCGGTAAGAC
ACGACTTATCGCCACTGGCAGCAGCCACTGGTAACAGGATTAGCAGAGCGAGGTATGTAGGCGGTGCTAC
AGAGTTCTTGAAGTGGTGGCCTAACTACGGCTACACTAGAAGAACAGTATTTGGTATCTGCGCTCTGCTG
AAGCCAGTTACCTTCGGAAAAAGAGTTGGTAGCTCTTGATCCGGCAAACAAACCACCGCTGGTAGCGGTG
GTTTTTTTGTTTGCAAGCAGCAGATTACGCGCAGAAAAAAAGGATCTCAAGAAGATCCTTTGATCTTTTC
TACGGGGTCTGACGCTCAGTGGAACGAAAACTCACGTTAAGGGATTTTGGTCATGAGATTATCAAAAAGG
ATCTTCACCTAGATCCTTTTAAATTAAAAATGAAGTTTTAAATCAATCTAAAGTATATATGAGTAAACTT
GGTCTGACAGTTACCAATGCTTAATCAGTGAGGCACCTATCTCAGCGATCTGTCTATTTCGTTCATCCAT
AGTTGCCTGACTCCCCGTCGTGTAGATAACTACGATACGGGAGGGCTTACCATCTGGCCCCAGTGCTGCA
ATGATACCGCGAGACCCACGCTCACCGGCTCCAGATTTATCAGCAATAAACCAGCCAGCCGGAAGGGCCG
AGCGCAGAAGTGGTCCTGCAACTTTATCCGCCTCCATCCAGTCTATTAATTGTTGCCGGGAAGCTAGAGT
AAGTAGTTCGCCAGTTAATAGTTTGCGCAACGTTGTTGCCATTGCTACAGGCATCGTGGTGTCACGCTCG
TCGTTTGGTATGGCTTCATTCAGCTCCGGTTCCCAACGATCAAGGCGAGTTACATGATCCCCCATGTTGT
GCAAAAAAGCGGTTAGCTCCTTCGGTCCTCCGATCGTTGTCAGAAGTAAGTTGGCCGCAGTGTTATCACT
CATGGTTATGGCAGCACTGCATAATTCTCTTACTGTCATGCCATCCGTAAGATGCTTTTCTGTGACTGGT
GAGTACTCAACCAAGTCATTCTGAGAATAGTGTATGCGGCGACCGAGTTGCTCTTGCCCGGCGTCAATAC
GGGATAATACCGCGCCACATAGCAGAACTTTAAAAGTGCTCATCATTGGAAAACGTTCTTCGGGGCGAAA
ACTCTCAAGGATCTTACCGCTGTTGAGATCCAGTTCGATGTAACCCACTCGTGCACCCAACTGATCTTCA
GCATCTTTTACTTTCACCAGCGTTTCTGGGTGAGCAAAAACAGGAAGGCAAAATGCCGCAAAAAAGGGAA
TAAGGGCGACACGGAAATGTTGAATACTCATACTCTTCCTTTTTCAATATTATTGAAGCATTTATCAGGG
TTATTGTCTCATGAGCGGATACATATTTGAATGTATTTAGAAAAATAAACAAATAGGGGTTCCGCGCACA
TTTCCCCGAAAAGTGCCACCTGAC
